Addgene plasmid #44831: pUASP dsRed Rab11 DN
Depositing lab: Matthew Scott. Depositing organization: Stanford University. Publication: Thirty-one flavors of Drosophila rab proteins. Zhang J, Schulze KL, Hiesinger PR, Suyama K, Wang S, Fish M, Acar M, Hoskins RA, Bellen HJ, Scott MP. Genetics. 2007 Jun;176(2):1307-22. Epub 2007 Apr 3. 10.1534/genetics.106.066761 PubMed 17409086.
Backbone
  Vector backbone: pUASP
  Backbone size w/o insert (bp): 9939
  Vector type: Insect Expression ; Drosophila
Growth in bacteria
  Bacterial resistance: Ampicillin, 100 μg/mL
  Growth temperature: 37°C
  Growth strain: DH5alpha
  Copy number: Unknown
Gene/Insert
  Gene/Insert name: Rab11
  Species: D. melanogaster (fly)
  Mutation: S25N (dominant negative)
  Entrez Gene: Rab11 (a.k.a. Dmel_CG5771, AAF55850, CG5771, DRAB11, DRab11, Dm Rab11, DmRab11, Dmel\CG5771, Drab11, O18335, RAB11, Rab 11, Rab-11, Rab-r11, dRab11, l(3)93Bi, l(3)j2D1, rab-11, rab11, rlr7)
  Tag / fusion protein: dsRed (N terminal on backbone)
  Cloning method: Gateway Cloning
  Sequencing primers: 5′ dsRed1-C; 3′ pUASp-3
Terms and licenses: Academic/Nonprofit Terms; Industry Terms: Not Available to Industry
How to cite: pUASP dsRed Rab11 DN was a gift from Matthew Scott (Addgene plasmid # 44831 ; http://n2t.net/addgene:44831 ; RRID:Addgene_44831)
