[The description below was written by a language model from this plasmid's Addgene catalogue record.]
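Description:
pUASP dsRed Rab11 DN is a Drosophila expression plasmid built on the pUASP backbone (about 9.9 kb without the insert) and assembled by Gateway recombination. It is propagated in E. coli under ampicillin selection; the copy number is not recorded, and no feature table is available, so the bacterial origin and any fly transformation marker are not stated in the record. pUASP-type vectors are generally P-element transformation vectors in which GAL4-responsive UAS sites drive a promoter suited to expression in both germline and somatic tissues. The specific regulatory elements in this plasmid are not itemised here.

The insert is the D. melanogaster small GTPase Rab11 (CG5771) carrying the S25N substitution, annotated as a dominant-negative allele. Mutations of this type in Rab proteins typically favour the GDP-bound, inactive conformation, so the mutant interferes with the function of the endogenous protein. The coding sequence is fused at its N terminus to the red fluorescent protein dsRed, which is supplied by the backbone, so the mutant protein can be visualised directly in cells and tissues.

With a GAL4 driver line, the construct would allow tissue- or stage-specific expression of tagged, dominant-negative Rab11. This makes it possible to disrupt Rab11-dependent membrane trafficking, classically associated with recycling endosomes, while tracking where the mutant protein localises. The plasmid belongs to a broader collection of Drosophila Rab constructs generated for systematic study of the fly Rab family.
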