>Addgene plasmid #44831 | pUASP dsRed Rab11 DN | addgene partial sequence | sequence record 62836 | dsRed1-C 5'-AGCTGGACATCACCTCCCACAACG-3'
CATCGTGGAGCAGTACGAGCGCACCGAGGGCCGCCACCACCTGTTCCTGAGATCTCGAGCTCAAGCTTCG
AATTCTGCAGTCGACGGTACCGCGGGCCCGGGATCATCAACAAGTTTGTACAAAAAAGCAGGCTTAATGG
GTGCAAGAGAAGACGAGTACGATTATCTGTTCAAAGTTGTCCTTATCGGTGACTCCGGTGTTGGCAAAAA
TAATTTGCTCTCACGTTTCACGCGCAATGAATTCAACTTGGAGTCCAAGTCGACGATTGGCGTTGAGTTT
GCAACGCGCAGCATAGAGGTCGATGGCAAAACAATTAAAGCGCAAATCTGGGATACGGCCGGCCAGGAGC
GTTATCGCGCCATCACCTCTGCCTACTACCGCGGTGCCGTGGGGGCCCTGCTCGTCTATGACATTGCCAA
GCATCTGACCTACGAGAACGTGGAGCGGTGGCTGCGGGAATTGCGCGACCATGCCGACCAGAACATCGTC
ATCATGCTGGTGGGCAACAAGTCCGACTTGCGGCACTTGCGCTCCGTGCCCACGGACGAGGCGAAGCTGT
TTGCCGAGCGCAACGGCTTGAGTTTCATAGAAACCTCGGCCCTCGACTCAACGAACGTTGAAACGGCATT
CCAGAACATACTCACAGAGATCTATCGCATTGTGTCGCAGAAACAGATCAGAGATCCGCCGGAAGGCGAC
GTCATCCGCCCGTCGAACGTGGAGCCCATCGACGTAAAGCCGACTGTCACCGCCGATGTGCGCAAACAGT
GCTGTCAGTGAAACCCAGCTTTCTTGTACAAAGTGGTTGATGATCCTCTAGAGTCGACCTCGAACGTTAA
CGTTAACGTAACGTTAACTCGAGGAGCTTGATAACATTATACCTAAACCCATGGTCAAGAGTAAACATTT
CTGCCTTTGAAGTTGAGAAC
